>Addgene plasmid #173512 | pICSL86977OD:PITG_04266a | addgene full sequence | sequence record 342139 | Addgene NGS Result
CTTCCATCCGTGACCTCAATGCGCTGCTTAACCAGCTCCACCAGGTCGGCGGTGGCCCATATGTCGTAAG
GGCTTGGCTGCACCGGAATCAGCACGAAGTCGGCTGCCTTGATCGCGGACACAGCCAAGTCCGCCGCCTG
GGGCGCTCCGTCGATCACTACGAAGTCGCGCCGGCCGATGGCCTTCACGTCGCGGTCAATCGTCGGGCGG
TCGATGCCGACAACGGTTAGCGGTTGATCTTCCCGCACGGCCGCCCAATCGCGGGCACTGCCCTGGGGAT
CGGAATCGACTAACAGAACATCGGCCCCGGCGAGTTGCAGGGCGCGGGCTAGATGGGTTGCGATGGTCGT
CTTGCCTGACCCGCCTTTCTGGTTAAGTACAGCGATAACCTTCATGCGTTCCCCTTGCGTATTTGTTTAT
TTACTCATCGCATCATATACGCAGCGACCGCATGACGCAAGCTGTTTTACTCAAATACACATCACCTTTT
TAGACGGCGGCGCTCGGTTTCTTCAGCGGCCAAGCTGGCCGGCCAGGCCGCCAGCTTGGCATCAGACAAA
CCGGCCAGGATTTCATGCAGCCGCACGGCTGACTCCCGAGGGGAACCCTGTGGTTGGCATGCACATACAA
ATGGACGAACGGATAAACCTTTTCACGCCCTTTTAAATATCCGATTATTCTAATAAACGCTCTTTTCTCT
TAGGTTTACCCGCCAATATATCCTGTCAAACACTGATAGTTTAAACGGATCACTTCGTGTCCCTCGGTCA
CATGTGCATCCTCTAGTAGCGGTCCTGCTGAGCCTCGACATGTTGTCGCAAAATTCGCCCTGGACCCGCC
CAACGATTTGTCGTCACTGTCAAGGTTTGACCTGCACTTCATTTGGGGCCCACATACACCAAAAAAATGC
TGCATAATTCTCGGGGCAGCAAGTCGGTTACCCGGCCGCCGTGCTGGACCGGGTTGAATGGTGCCCGTAA
CTTTCGGTAGAGCGGACGGCCAATACTCAACTTCAAGGAATCTCACCCATGCGCGCCGGCGGGGAACCGG
AGTTCCCTTCAGTGAGCGTTATTAGTTCGCCGCTCGGTGTGTCGTAGATACTAGCCCCTGGGGCACTTTT
GAAATTTGAATAAGATTTATGTAATCAGTCTTTTAGGTTTGACCGGTTCTGCCGCTTTTTTTAAAATTGG
ATTTGTAATAATAAAACGCAATTGTTTGTTATTGTGGCGCTCTATCATAGATGTCGCTATAAACCTATTC
AGCACAATATATTGTTTTCATTTTAATATTGTACATATAAGTAGTAGGGTACAATCAGTAAATTGAACGG
AGAATATTATTCATAAAAATACGATAGTAACGGGTGATATATTCATTAGAATGAACCGAAACCGGCGGTA
AGGATCTGAGCTACACATGCTCAGGTTTTTTACAACGTGCACAACAGAATTGAAAGCAAATATCATGCGA
TCATAGGCTTCTCGCATATCTCATTAAAGCAGGACAAGCTCAGTCAGAGATCCTGTCGATCCATCCAAGC
AATCCTCCCCTAGTAGGCTTTGGTGTAGGTGTTGGAGTAGGAGTTGCAGTAGAGTTCAAAGCAGGTGTTG
GAGTTGGTGTCTCCTTGTGCTTCTTCTTTTTCTTCTTTCTCTTCCTCCTCTTGAACAATCCCCTCTCGTC
GTTGTCGAAAGAAGAGTTCTCGTCCTCGTCCTCGTACTCGTTATCCTCGTCCTTCCACAACATGTCGTCG
TCGTCGTGCAAAGTGTCGAACACGTATCCAGTAGGAGCCTTAGTAGCCTCGTAAGTCTTAGACTCAGAGA
TCATTGTATCGATAATTGTAAATGTAATTGTAATGTTGTTTGTTGTTTGTTGTTGTTGGTAATTGTTGTA
AAAATGAGCTCTTATACTCGAGCGTGTCCTCTCCAAATGAAATGAACTTCCTTATATAGAGGAAGGGTCT
TGCGAAGGATAGTGGGATTGTGCGTCATCCCTTACGTCAGTGGAGATGTCACATCAATCCACTTGCTTTG
TAGACGTGGTTGGAACCTCTTCTTTTTCCACGATGCTCCTCGTGGGTGGGGGTCCATCTTTGGGACCACT
GTCGGCAGAGAGATCTTGAATGATAGCCTTTCCTTTATCGCAATGATGGCATTTGTAGGAGCCACCTTCC
TTTTCTACTGTCCTTTCGATGAAGTGACAGATAGCTGGGCAATGGAATCCGAGGAGGTTTCCCGAAATTA
TCCTTTGTTGAAAAGTCTCAATAGCCCTTTGATCTTCTGAGACTGTATCTTTGACATTTTTGGAGTAGAC
CAGAGTGTCGTGCTCCACCATGTTGACGAAGATTTTCTTCTTGTCATTGAGTCGTAAAAGACTCTGTATG
AACTGTTCGCCAGTCTTGACGGCGAGTTCTGTTAGATCCTCGATTTGAATCTTAGACTCCATGCATGGCC
TTAGATTCAGTAGGAACTACCTTTTTAGAGACTCCAATCTCTATTACTTGCCTTGGTTTATGAAGCAAGC
CTTGAATCGTCCATACTGGAATAGTACTTCTGATCTTGAGAAATATGTCTTTCTCTGTGTTCTTGATGCA
ATTAGTCCTGAATCTTTTGACTGCATCTTTAACCTTCTTGGGAAGGTATTTGATCTCCTGGAGATTGTTA
CTCGGGTAGATCGTCTTGATGAGACTTGCTGCGTAGGCCTCTCTAACCATCTGTGGGTCAGCATTCTTTC
TGAAATTGAAGAGGCTAACCTTCTCATTATCAGTGGTGAACATAGTGTCGTCACCTTCACCTTCGAACTT
CCTTCCTAGATCGTAAAGATAGAGGAAATCGTCCATTGTAATCTCCGGGGCAAAGGAGATCTCTTTTGGG
GCTGGATCACTGCTGGGCCTTTTGGTTCCTAGCGTGAGCCAGTGGGCTTTTTGCTTTGGTGGGCTTGTTA
GGGCCTTAGCAAAGCTCTTGGGCTTGAGTTGAGCTTCTCCTTTGGGGATGAAGTTCAACCTGTCTGTTTG
CTGACTTGTTGTGTACGCGTCAGCTGCTGCTCTTGCCTCTGTAATAGTGGCAAATTTCTTGTGTGCAACT
CCGGGAACGCCGTTTGTTGCCGCCTTTGTACAACCCCAGTCATCGTATATACCGGCATGTGGACCGTTAT
ACACAACGTAGTAGTTGATATGAGGGTGTTGAATACCCGATTCTGCTCTGAGAGGAGCAACTGTGCTGTT
AAGCTCAGATTTTTGTGGGATTGGAATTCCTCCAAGCTTGAATTCTTGCAGCGCTCCAATTCAGCAAGCG
TCGATCTAGTAACATAGATGACACCGCGCGCGATAATTTATCCTAGTTTGCGCGCTATATTTTGTTTTCT
ATCGCGTATTAAATGTATAATTGCGGGACTCTAATCATAAAAACCCATCTCATAAATAACGTCATGCATT
ACATGTTAATTATTACATGCTTAACGTAATTCAACAGAAATTATATGATAATCATCGCAAGACCGGCAAC
AGGATTCAATCTTAAGAAACTTTATTGCCAAATGTTTGAACGATCTGCTTGACTCTAGATCCAGAGTCCC
GCTCAAATCTCAGTCACAGGAAGAACAGGTCTAGGAGGAACAGGAAGAGAGAAATCAAGCTGCCAGAATC
CCACATCATGCCAATTTCCATGTTTGAAACCAGCAGCTCTAAGCATTCCCCTAGGAGCATAACCAAGAGC
CTCATGCATCCTCACAGAAGGATCATTAGGAAGTCCAATCACAGCAACCACAGACTTGAAACCCTGAGCC
TCCAAAGACTTCAAAAGATGAGTGTAAAGAGTAGATCCAAGACCAGTTCTTTGATGCCTAGGAGACACGT
AAACAGTAGACTCAGCAGTCCAATCGTAAGCATTCCTAGCCTTCCAAGGACCAGCATAAGCAATACCAGC
CACTTCACCATCCACTTCAGCAACAAGCCAAGGATACCTCTCTCTAAGCCTCACAAGATCATCAGTCCAC
TCTTGTGGTTCTTGAGGCTCAGTCCTGAAATTCACAGTAGAAGTCTCAATGTAATGATTCACAATAGTGC
ACACAGCAGGCATATCAGCCTCAGTAGCCCTTCTAATATCAGCAGGCCTTCTTTCAGGAGACATGCGAAA
CGATCCAGATCCGGTGCAGATTATTTGGATTGAGAGTGAATATGAGACTCTAATTGGATACCGAGGGGAA
TTTATGGAACGTCAGTGGAGCATTTTGACAAGAAATATTTGCTAGCTGATAGTGACCTTAGGCGACTTTT
GAACGCGCAATAATGGTTTCTGACGTATGTGCTTAGCTCATTAAACTCCAGAAACCCGCGGCTGAGTGGC
TCCTTCAACGTTGCGGTTCTGTCAGTTCCAAACGTAAAACGGCTTGTCCCGCGTCATCGGCGGGGGTCAT
AACGTGACTCCCTTAATTCTCCGCTCCGGATCCGAATTCGGCACAGAGTGTTCAACCCCAGTACATTAAA
AACGTCCGCAATGTGTTATTAAGTTGTCTAAGCGTCAATTTGTTTACACCACAATATATCCTGCCACCAG
CCAGCCAACAGCTCCCCGACCGGCAGCTCGGCACAAAATCACCACTCGATACAGGCAGCCCATCAACCAT
GACTACTGTCCGGTCCAACAGATCCGAGCAGGAACCGTAAAAAGGCCGCGTTGCTGGCGTTTTTCCATAG
GCTCCGCCCCCCTGACGAGCATCACAAAAATCGACGCTCAAGTCAGAGGTGGCGAAACCCGACAGGACTA
TAAAGATACCAGGCGTTTCCCCCTGGAAGCTCCCTCGTGCGCTCTCCTGTTCCGACCCTGCCGCTTACCG
GATACCTGTCCGCCTTTCTCCCTTCGGGAAGCGTGGCGCTTTCTCATAGCTCACGCTGTAGGTATCTCAG
TTCGGTGTAGGTCGTTCGCTCCAAGCTGGGCTGTGTGCACGAACCCCCCGTTCAGCCCGACCGCTGCGCC
TTATCCGGTAACTATCGTCTTGAGTCCAACCCGGTAAGACACGACTTATCGCCACTGGCAGCAGCCACTG
GTAACAGGATTAGCAGAGCGAGGTATGTAGGCGGTGCTACAGAGTTCTTGAAGTGGTGGCCTAACTACGG
CTACACTAGAAGAACAGTATTTGGTATCTGCGCTCTGCTGAAGCCAGTTACCTTCGGAAAAAGAGTTGGT
AGCTCTTGATCCGGCAAACAAACCACCGCTGGTAGCGGTGGTTTTTTTGTTTGCAAGCAGCAGATTACGC
GCAGAAAAAAAGGATCTCAAGAAGATCCTTTGATCTTTTCTACGGGGTCTGACGCTCAGTGGAACGAAAA
CTCACGTTAAGGGATTTTGGTCATGAGATTATCAAAAAGGATCTTCACCTAGATCCTTTTAAATTAAAAA
TGAAGTTTTAAATCAATCTAAAGTATATATGAGTAAACTTGGTCTGACAGCTAAAACAATTCATCCAGTA
AAATATAATATTTTATTTTCTCCCAATCAGGCTTGATCCCCAGTAAGTCAAAAAATAGCTCGACATACTG
TTCTTCCCCGATATCCTCCCTGAGCGACCGGACGCAGAAGGCAATGTCATACCACTTGTCCGCCCTGCCG
CTTCTCCCAAGATCAATAAAGCCACTTACTTTGCCATCTTTCACAAAGATGTTGCTGTCTCCCAGGTCGC
CGTGGGAAAAGACAAGTTCCTCTTCGGGCTTTTCCGTCTTTAAAAAATCATACAGCTCGCGCGGATCTTT
AAATGGAGTGTCCTCTTCCCAGTTTTCGCAATCCACATCGGCCAGATCGTTATTCAGTAAGTAATCCAAT
TCGGCTAAGCGGCTGTCTAAGCTATTCGTATAGGGACAATCCGATATGTCGATGGAGTGAAAGAGCCTGA
TGCACTCCGCATACAGCTCGATAATCTTTTCAGGGCTTTGTTCATCTTCATACTCTTCCGAGCAAAGGAC
GCCATCGGCCTCACTCATGAGCAGATTGCTCCAGCCATCATGCCGTTCAAAGTGCAGGACCTTTGGAACA
GGCAGCTTTCCTTCCAGCCATAGCATCATGTCCTTTTCCCGTTCCACATCATAGGTGGTCCCTTTATACC
GGCTGTCCGTCATTTTTAAATATAGGTTTTCATTTTCTCCCACCAGCTTATATACCTTAGCAGGAGACAT
TCCTTCCGTATCTTTTACGCAGCGGTATTTTTCGATCAGTTTTTTCAATTCCGGTGATATTCTCATTTTA
GCCATACTCTTCCTTTTTCAATATTATTGAAGCATTTATCAGGGTTATTGTCTCATGAGCGGATACATAT
TTGAATGTATTTAGAAAAATAAACAAATAGGGGTTCCGCGCACTCGGAGCCTTGATGTGGGCGCTTTTTG
CAGCTGTTCGGCTGTGCGCTGGCCAGACAGTTATGCACAGGCCAGGCGGGTTTTAAGAGTTTTAATAAGT
TTTAAAGAGTTTTAGGCGGAAAAATCGCCTTTTTTCTCTTTTATATCAGTCACTTACATGTGTGACCGGT
TCCCAATGTACGGCTTTGGGTTCCCAATGTACGGGTTCCGGTTCCCAATGTACGGCTTTGGGTTCCCAAT
GTACGTGCTATCCACAGGAAAGAAGCTTTTTCGACCTTTTTCCCCTGCTAGGGCAATTTGCCCTAGCATC
TGCTCCGTACATTAGGAACCGGCGGATGCTTCGCCCTCGATCAGGTTGCGGTAGCGCATGACTAGGATCG
GGCCAGCCTGCCCCGCCTCCTCCTTCAAATCGTACTCCGGCAGGTCATTTGACCCGATCAGCTTGCGCAC
GGTGAAACAGAACTTCTTGAACTCTCCGGCGCTGCCACTGCGTTCGTAGATCGTCTTGAACAACCATCTG
GCTTCTGCCTTGCCTGCGGCGCGGCGTGCCAGGCGGTAGAGAAAACGGCCGATGCCGGGATCGATCAAAA
AGTAATCGGGGTGAACCGTCAGCACGTCCGGGTTCTTGCCTTCTGTGATCTCGCGGTACATCCAATCAGC
TAGCTCGATCTCGATGTACTCCGGCCGCCCGGTTTCGCTCTTTACGATCTTGTAGCGGCTAATCAAGGCT
TCACCCTCGGATACCGTCACCAGGCGGCCGTTCTTGGCCTTCTTCGTACGCTGCATGGCAACGTGCGTGG
TGTTTAACCGAATGCAGGTTTCTACCAGGTCGTCTTTCTGCTTTCCGCCATCGGCTCGCCGGCAGAACTT
GAGTACGTCCGCAACGTGTGGACGGAACACGCGGCCGGGCTTGTCTCCCTTCCCTTCCCGGTATCGGTTC
ATGGATTCGGTTAGATGGGAAACCGCCATCAGTACCAGGTCGTAATCCCACACACTGGCCATGCCGGCCG
GCCCTGCGGAAACCTCTACGTGCCCGTCTGGAAGCTCGTAGCGGATCACCTCGCCAGCTCGTCGGTCACG
CTTCGACAGACGGAAAACGGCCACGTCCATGATGCTGCGACTATCGCGGGTGCCCACGTCATAGAGCATC
GGAACGAAAAAATCTGGTTGCTCGTCGCCCTTGGGCGGCTTCCTAATCGACGACGCACCGGCTGCCGGCG
GTTGCCGGGATTCTTTGCGGATTCGATCAGCGGCCGCTTGCCACGATTCACCGGGGCGTGCTTCTGCCTC
GATGCGTTGCCGCTGGGCGGCCTGCGCGGCCTTCAACTTCTCCACCAGGTCATCACCCAGCGCCGCGCCG
ATTTGTACCGGGCCGGATGGTTTGCGACCGCTCACGCCGATTCCTCGGGCTTGGGGGTTCCAGTGCCATT
GCAGGGCCGGCAGACAACCCAGCCGCTTACGCCTGGCCAACCGCCCGTTCCTCCACACATGGGGCATTCC
ACGGCGTCGGTGCCTGGTTGTTCTTGATTTTCCATGCCGCCTCCTTTAGCCGCTAAAATTCATCTACTCA
TTTATTCATTTGCTCATTTACTCTGGTAGCTGCGCGATGTATTCAGATAGCAGCTCGGTAATGGTCTTGC
CTTGGCGTACCGCGTACATCTTCAGCTTGGTGTGATCCTCCGCCGGCAACTGAAAGTTGACCCGCTTCAT
GGCTGGCGTGTCTGCCAGGCTGGCCAACGTTGCAGCCTTGCTGCTGCGTGCGCTCGGACGGCCGGCACTT
AGCGTGTTTGTGCTTTTGCTCATTTTCTCTTTACCTCATTAACTCAAATGAGTTTTGATTTAATTTCAGC
GGCCAGCGCCTGGACCTCGCGGGCAGCGTCGCCCTCGGGTTCTGATTCAAGAACGGTTGTGCCGGCGGCG
GCAGTGCCTGGGTAGCTCACGCGCTGCGTGATACGGGACTCAAGAATGGGCAGCTCGTACCCGGCCAGCG
CCTCGGCAACCTCACCGCCGATGCGCGTGCCTTTGATCGCCCGCGACACGACAAAGGCCGCTTGTAGC
Features (pLannotate 1.2.2; 16 found; start..end, strand, type, name):
    704..728     -  misc_feature   RB T-DNA repeat: right border repeat from nopaline C58 T-DNA
    795..1502    -  terminator     OCS terminator: octopine synthase terminator
   1833..1886    -  misc_feature   TMV Ω: translational enhancer from the tobacco mosaic virus 5'-leader sequence (Gallie et al., 1988)
   1915..2260    -  promoter       CaMV 35S promoter: strong constitutive promoter from cauliflower mosaic virus
   1917..1963    -  promoter       minimal CaMV 35S promoter: minimal 35S promoter from cauliflower mosaic virus
   2444..3250    -  CDS            IBMP_CAMVB (fragment): Experimental evidence at protein level: Swiss-Prot protein existence level 1. Enhances the ribosomal termination-reinitiation event leading to the translation of major open reading frames on the polycistronic viral RNAs. From Cauliflower mosaic virus (strain Bari 1) (CaMV).
   3293..3545    -  terminator     NOS terminator: nopaline synthase terminator and poly(A) signal
   3576..4124    -  CDS            bar: PAT_STRHY - Experimental evidence at protein level: Swiss-Prot protein existence level 1. Inactivates phosphinothricin (PPT) by transfer of an acetyl group from acetyl CoA. Can also acetylate demethylphosphinothricin but not PTT or glutamate. This enzyme is an effector of phosphinothricin tripeptide (PTT or bialaphos) resistance. From Streptomyces hygroscopicus. Introduced by genetic manipulation and expressed in glufosinate-tolerant maize by Dekalb Genetics.
   4145..4327    -  promoter       NOS promoter: nopaline synthase promoter NOS promoter
   4522..4546    -  misc_feature   LB T-DNA repeat: left border repeat from nopaline C58 T-DNA
   4682..5270    -  rep_origin     ori: high-copy-number ColE1/pMB1/pBR322/pUC origin of replication
   5441..6235    -  CDS            KanR: aminoglycoside phosphotransferase; aphA-3; confers resistance to kanamycin
   6236..6340    -  promoter       AmpR promoter: bla
   6402..6596    -  rep_origin     pVS1 oriV: origin of replication for the Pseudomonas plasmid pVS1 (Heeb et al., 2000)
   6662..7735    -  CDS            pVS1 RepA: replication protein from the Pseudomonas plasmid pVS1 (Heeb et al., 2000)
   8164..395     -  CDS            pVS1 StaA (across the origin): stability protein from the Pseudomonas plasmid pVS1 (Heeb et al., 2000)
