[The description below was written by a language model from this plasmid's Addgene catalogue record and pLannotate feature annotations shown in this document.]
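Description:
pICSL86977OD:PITG_04266a is a plant binary expression vector built on the pICSL86977OD backbone. It is designed to be moved into Agrobacterium and used for transient expression of its insert in plant tissue by agro-infiltration. In E. coli it replicates from a high-copy ColE1/pUC-type origin. The pVS1 oriV, RepA replication protein and StaA stability protein provide replication and stable maintenance in Agrobacterium. Bacterial selection is by kanamycin, through an aphA-3 aminoglycoside phosphotransferase gene that the annotation places downstream of a bla (AmpR) promoter.

The T-DNA is bounded by nopaline-type left and right border repeats and carries two cassettes. Next to the left border, a NOS promoter drives the bar gene, which encodes phosphinothricin acetyltransferase, followed by a NOS terminator. This cassette confers Basta (glufosinate) resistance for selecting transformed plant cells. Toward the right border, a CaMV 35S promoter is followed by the TMV Ω translational enhancer and an octopine synthase terminator. The insert, PITG_04266 from the oomycete pathogen Phytophthora infestans, is not itself annotated. It presumably sits in the unannotated gap of roughly 330 nt between the Ω leader and the OCS terminator, which would imply a small coding sequence. The "IBMP_CAMVB" fragment flagged upstream of the 35S promoter is most likely extended CaMV promoter-region sequence rather than an intended coding element.

The record lists no epitope tags and does not identify the cloning sites. The sequenced plasmid (8,398 nt) is shorter than the stated backbone size, which would fit replacement of a stuffer during cloning, though the record does not confirm this. The associated publication concerns pathogen proteins that counteract an NLR immune receptor network, suggesting use in in planta assays of this candidate.
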