Addgene plasmid #173512: pICSL86977OD:PITG_04266a
Purpose: This is a binary plasmid that can be transferred into Agrobacterium and used to transiently express the protein encoded by the insert in plants by agro-infiltration.
Depositing lab: Sophien Kamoun. Depositing organization: Sainsbury Laboratory, Norwich. Publication: Plant pathogens convergently evolved to counteract redundant nodes of an NLR immune receptor network. Derevnina L, Contreras MP, Adachi H, Upson J, Vergara Cruces A, Xie R, Sklenar J, Menke FLH, Mugford ST, MacLean D, Ma W, Hogenhout SA, Goverse A, Maqbool A, Wu CH, Kamoun S. PLoS Biol. 2021 Aug 23;19(8):e3001136. doi: 10.1371/journal.pbio.3001136. PubMed 34424903.
Backbone
  Vector backbone: pICSL86977OD
  Backbone manufacturer: Youles SynBio plasmids
  Backbone size w/o insert (bp): 8678
  Vector type: Plant Expression
  Selectable markers: Basta
Growth in bacteria
  Bacterial resistance: Kanamycin, 50 μg/mL
  Growth temperature: 37°C
  Growth strain: DH5alpha
  Copy number: High Copy
Gene/Insert
  Gene/Insert name: PITG_04266_P17777
  Species: Phytophthora infestans
  Promoter: 35S
  Cloning method: Restriction Enzyme; 5′ cloning site unknown (unknown if destroyed); 3′ cloning site unknown (unknown if destroyed)
Terms and licenses: Academic/Nonprofit Terms; Industry Terms: Not Available to Industry
How to cite: pICSL86977OD:PITG_04266a was a gift from Sophien Kamoun (Addgene plasmid # 173512 ; http://n2t.net/addgene:173512 ; RRID:Addgene_173512)
